>Addgene plasmid #241278 | pBD-PYR1 | addgene full sequence | sequence record 484552 | Addgene NGS Result
GCTTGCATGCAACTTCTTTTCTTTTTTTTTCTTTTCTCTCTCCCCCGTTGTTGTCTCACCATATCCGCAA
TGACAAAAAAATGATGGAAGACACTAAAGGAAAAAATTAACGACAAAGACAGCACCAACAGATGTCGTTG
TTCCAGAGCTGATGAGGGGTATCTCGAAGCACACGAAACTTTTTCCTTCCTTCATTCACGCACACTACTC
TCTAATGAGCAACGGTATACGGCCTTCCTTCCAGTTACTTGAATTTGAAATAAAAAAAAGTTTGCTGTCT
TGCTATCAAGTATAAATAGACCTGCAATTATTAATCTTTTGTTTCCTCGTCATTGTTCTCGTTCCCTTTC
TTCCTTGTTTCTTTTTCTGCACAATATTTCAAGCTATACCAAGCATACAATCAACTCCAAGCTTGAAGCA
AGCCTCCTGAAAGATGAAGCTACTGTCTTCTATCGAACAAGCATGCGATATTTGCCGACTTAAAAAGCTC
AAGTGCTCCAAAGAAAAACCGAAGTGCGCCAAGTGTCTGAAGAACAACTGGGAGTGTCGCTACTCTCCCA
AAACCAAAAGGTCCCCGCTGACTAGGGCACATCTGACAGAAGTGGAATCAAGGCTAGAAAGACTGGAACA
GCTATTTCTACTGATTTTTCCTCGAGAAGACCTTGACATGATTTTGAAAATGGATTCTTTACAGGATATA
AAAGCATTGTTAACAGGATTATTTGTACAAGATAATGTGAATAAAGATGCCGTCACAGATAGATTGGCTT
CAGTGGAGACTGATATGCCTCTAACATTGAGACAGCATAGAATAAGTGCGACATCATCATCGGAAGAGAG
TAGTAACAAAGGTCAAAGACAGTTGACTGTATCGCCGGAATTCATGCCTTCGGAGTTAACACCAGAAGAA
CGATCGGAACTAAAAAACTCAATCGCCGAGTTCCACACATACCAACTCGATCCAGGAAGCTGTTCATCAC
TCCACGCGCAACGAATCCACGCGCCTCCGGAACTCGTCTGGTCAATCGTACGACGATTCGACAAACCACA
AACATACAAACACTTCATCAAATCCTGCTCCGTCGAACAAAACTTCGAGATGCGCGTCGGATGCACGCGC
GACGTGATCGTCATCAGTGGATTACCGGCGAACACATCAACGGAAAGACTCGATATACTCGACGACGAAC
GGAGAGTTACCGGATTCAGTATCATCGGAGGCGAACATAGGCTGACGAATTACAAATCCGTTACGACGGT
GCATCGGTTCGAGAAAGAGAATCGGATCTGGACGGTGGTTTTGGAATCTTACGTCGTTGATATGCCGGAA
GGTAACTCGGAGGATGATACTCGTATGTTTGCTGATACGGTTGTGAAGCTTAATTTGCAGAAACTCGCGA
CGGTTGCTGAAGCTATGGCTCGTAACTCCGGTGACGGAAGTGGTTCTCAGGTGACGTGAGGTCGACTCTA
GAGCCCTATAGTGAGTCGTATTACTGCAGCCAAGCTAATTCCGGGCGAATTTCTTATGATTTATGATTTT
TATTATTAAATAAGTTATAAAAAAAATAAGTGTATACAAATTTTAAAGTGACTCTTAGGTTTTAAAACGA
AAATTCTTATTCTTGAGTAACTCTTTCCTGTAGGTCAGGTTGCTTTCTCAGGTATAGCATGAGGTCGCTC
TTATTGACCACACCTCTACCGGCATGCCGGCAAGTGCACAAACAATACTTAAATAAATACTACTCAGTAA
TAACCTATTTCTTAGCATTTTTGACGAAATTTGCTATTTTGTTAGAGTCTTTTACACCATTTGTCTCCAC
ACCTCCGCTTACATCAACACCAATAACGCCATTTAATCTAAGCGCATCACCAACATTTTCTGGCGTCAGT
CCACCAGCTAACATAAAATGTAAGCTTTCGGGGCTCTCTTGCCTTCCAACCCAGTCAGAAATCGAGTTCC
AATCCAAAAGTTCACCTGTCCCACCTGCTTCTGAATCAAACAAGGGAATAAACGAATGAGGTTTCTGTGA
AGCTGCACTGAGTAGTATGTTGCAGTCTTTTGGAAATACGAGTCTTTTAATAACTGGCAAACCGAGGAAC
TCTTGGTATTCTTGCCACGACTCATCTCCATGCAGTTGGACGATATCAATGCCGTAATCATTGACCAGAG
CCAAAACATCCTCCTTAGGTTGATTACGAAACACGCCAACCAAGTATTTCGGAGTGCCTGAACTATTTTT
ATATGCTTTTACAAGACTTGAAATTTTCCTTGCAATAACCGGGTCAATTGTTCTCTTTCTATTGGGCACA
CATATAATACCCAGCAAGTCAGCATCGGAATCTAGAGCACATTCTGCGGCCTCTGTGCTCTGCAAGCCGC
AAACTTTCACCAATGGACCAGAACTACCTGTGAAATTAATAACAGACATACTCCAAGCTGCCTTTGTGTG
CTTAATCACGTATACTCACGTGCTCAATAGTCACCAATGCCCTCCCTCTTGGCCCTCTCCTTTTCTTTTT
TCGACCGAATTAATTCGTAATCATGTCATAGCTGTTTCCTGTGTGAAATTGTTATCCGCTCACAATTCCA
CACAACATACGAGCCGGAAGCATAAAGTGTAAAGCCTGGGGTGCCTAATGAGTGAGCTAACTCACATTAA
TTGCGTTGCGCTCACTGCCCGCTTTCCAGTCGGGAAACCTGTCGTGCCAGCTGGTTCTTTCCGCCTCAGG
ACTCTTCCTTTTTCAATATTATTGAAGCATTTATCAGGGTTATTGTCTCATGAGCGGATACATATTTGAA
TGTATTTAGAAAAATAAACAAATAGGGGTTCCGCGCACATTTCCCCGAAAAGTGCCACCTG
[124 nt withheld, positions 2862-2985]
C
[91 nt withheld, positions 2987-3077]
A
[49 nt withheld, positions 3079-3127]
CCTTTGACGTTGGAGTCCACGTTCTTT
[37 nt withheld, positions 3155-3191]
ACCCTATCTCGGTCTATTCTTTTGATTTATAAGGGATTTTGCCGATTTCGGCCTATTGGTTAAAAAATGA
GCTGATTTAACAAAAATTTAACGCGAATTTTAACAAAATATTAACGCTTACAATTTACGCGCCTAAATTA
TGCGGCCGCATATAACTGCATTAATGAATCGGCCAACGCGCGGGGAGAGGCGGTTTGCGTATTGGGCGCT
CTTCCGCTTCCTCGCTCACTGACTCGCTGCGCTCGGTCGTTCGGCTGCGGCGAGCGGTATCAGCTCACTC
AAAGGCGGTAATACGGTTATCCACAGAATCAGGGGATAACGCAGGAAAGAACATGTGAGCAAAAGGCCAG
CAAAAGGCCAGGAACCGTAAAAAGGCCGCGTTGCTGGCGTTTTTCCATAGGCTCCGCCCCCCTGACGAGC
ATCACAAAAATCGACGCTCAAGTCAGAGGTGGCGAAACCCGACAGGACTATAAAGATACCAGGCGTTTCC
CCCTGGAAGCTCCCTCGTGCGCTCTCCTGTTCCGACCCTGCCGCTTACCGGATACCTGTCCGCCTTTCTC
CCTTCGGGAAGCGTGGCGCTTTCTCATAGCTCACGCTGTAGGTATCTCAGTTCGGTGTAGGTCGTTCGCT
CCAAGCTGGGCTGTGTGCACGAACCCCCCGTTCAGCCCGACCGCTGCGCCTTATCCGGTAACTATCGTCT
TGAGTCCAACCCGGTAAGACACGACTTATCGCCACTGGCAGCAGCCACTGGTAACAGGATTAGCAGAGCG
AGGTATGTAGGCGGTGCTACAGAGTTCTTGAAGTGGTGGCCTAACTACGGCTACACTAGAAGAACAGTAT
TTGGTATCTGCGCTCTGCTGAAGCCAGTTACCTTCGGAAAAAGAGTTGGTAGCTCTTGATCCGGCAAACA
AACCACCGCTGGTAGCGGTGGTTTTTTTGTTTGCAAGCAGCAGATTACGCGCAGAAAAAAAGGATCTCAA
GAAGATCCTTTGATCTTTTCTACGGGGTCTGACGCTCAGTGGAACGAAAACTCACGTTAAGGGATTTTGG
TCATGAGATTATCAAAAAGGATCTTCACCTAGATCCTTTTAAATTAAAAATGAAGTTTTAAATCAATCTA
AAGTATATATGAGTAAACTTGGTCTGACAGTTACCAATGCTTAATCAGTGAGGCACCTATCTCAGCGATC
TGTCTATTTCGTTCATCCATAGTTGCCTGACTCCCCGTCGTGTAGATAACTACGATACGGGAGGGCTTAC
CATCTGGCCCCAGTGCTGCAATGATACCGCGGGACCCACGCTCACCGGCTCCAGATTTATCAGCAATAAA
CCAGCCAGCCGCCTGTGACGGAAGATCACTTCGCAGAATAAATAAATCCTGGTGTCCCTGTTGATACCGG
GAAGCCCTGGGCCAACTTTTGGCGAAAATGAGACGTTGATCGGCACGTAAGAGGTTCCAACTTTCACCAT
AATGAAATAAGATCACTACCGGGCGTATTTTTTGAGTTGTCGAGATTTTCAGGAGCTAAGGAAGCTAAAA
TGGAGAAAAAAATCACTGGATATACCACCGTTGATATATCCCAATGGCATCGTAAAGAACATTTTGAGGC
ATTTCAGTCAGTTGCTCAATGTACCTATAACCAGACCGTTCAGCTGGATATTACGGCCTTTTTAAAGACC
GTAAAGAAAAATAAGCACAAGTTTTATCCGGCCTTTATTCACATTCTTGCCCGCCTGATGAATGCTCATC
CGGAATTACGTATGGCAATGAAAGACGGTGAGCTGGTGATATGGGATAGTGTTCACCCTTGTTACACCGT
TTTCCATGAGCAAACTGAAACGTTTTCATCGCTCTGGAGTGAATACCACGACGATTTCCGGCAGTTTCTA
CACATATATTCGCAAGATGTGGCGTGTTACGGTGAAAACCTGGCCTATTTCCCTAAAGGGTTTATTGAGA
ATATGTTTTTCGTCTCAGCCAATCCCTGGGTGAGTTTCACCAGTTTTGATTTAAACGTGGCCAATATGGA
CAACTTCTTCGCCCCCGTTTTCACCATGGGCAAATATTATACGCAAGGCGACAAGGTGCTGATGCCGCTG
GCGATTCAGGTTCATCATGCCGTTTGTGATGGCTTCCATGTCGGCAGAATGCTTAATGAATTACAACAGT
ACTGCGATGAGTGGCAGGGCGGGGCGTAATTTTTTTAAGGCAGTTATTGGTGCCCTTAAACGCCTGGTTG
CTACGCCTGAATAAGTGATAATAAGCGGATGAATGGCAGAAATTCGAAAGCAAATTCGACCCGGTCGTCG
GTTCAGGGCAGGGTCGTTAAATAGCCGCTTATGTCTATTGCTGGTTTACCGGTTTATTGACTACCGGAAG
CAGTGTGACCGTGTGCTTCTCAAATGCCTGAGGCCAGTTTGCTCAGGCTCTCCCCGTGGAGGCTAAGAAA
CCATTATTATCATGACATTAACCTATAAAAATAGGCGTATCACGAGGCCCTTTCGTCTCGCGCGTTTCGG
TGATGACGGTGAAAACCTCTGACACATGCAGCTCCCGGAGACGGTCACAGCTTGTCTGTAAGCGGATGCC
GGGAGCAGACAAGCCCGTCAGGGCGCGTCAGCGGGTGTTGGCGGGTGTCGGGGCTGGCTTAACTATGCGG
CATCAGAGCAGATTGTACTGAGAGTGCACCATAACGCATTTAAGCATAAACACGCACTATGCCGTTCTTC
TCATGTATATATATATACAGGCAACACGCAGATATAGGTGCGACGTGAACAGTGAGCTGTATGTGCGCAG
CTCGCGTTGCATTTTCGGAAGCGCTCGTTTTCGGAAACGCTTTGAAGTTCCTATTCCGAAGTTCCTATTC
TCTAGCTAGAAAGTATAGGAACTTCAGAGCGCTTTTGAAAACCAAAAGCGCTCTGAAGACGCACTTTCAA
AAAACCAAAAACGCACCGGACTGTAACGAGCTACTAAAATATTGCGAATACCGCTTCCACAAACATTGCT
CAAAAGTATCTCTTTGCTATATATCTCTGTGCTATATCCCTATATAACCTACCCATCCACCTTTCGCTCC
TTGAACTTGCATCTAAACTCGACCTCTACATTTTTTATGTTTATCTCTAGTATTACTCTTTAGACAAAAA
AATTGTAGTAAGAACTATTCATAGAGTGAATCGAAAACAATACGAAAATGTAAACATTTCCTATACGTAG
TATATAGAGACAAAATAGAAGAAACCGTTCATAATTTTCTGACCAATGAAGAATCATCAACGCTATCACT
TTCTGTTCACAAAGTATGCGCAATCCACATCGGTATAGAATATAATCGGGGATGCCTTTATCTTGAAAAA
ATGCACCCGCAGCTTCGCTAGTAATCAGTAAACGCGGGAAGTGGAGTCAGGCTTTTTTTATGGAAGAGAA
AATAGACACCAAAGTAGCCTTCTTCTAACCTTAACGGACCTACAGTGCAAAAAGTTATCAAGAGACTGCA
TTATAGAGCGCACAAAGGAGAAAAAAAGTAATCTAAGATGCTTTGTTAGAAAAATAGCGCTCTCGGGATG
CATTTTTGTAGAACAAAAAAGAAGTATAGATTCTTTGTTGGTAAAATAGCGCTCTCGCGTTGCATTTCTG
TTCTGTAAAAATGCAGCTCAGATTCTTTGTTTGAAAAATTAGCGCTCTCGCGTTGCATTTTTGTTTTACA
AAAATGAAGCACAGATTCTTCGTTGGTAAAATAGCGCTTTCGCGTTGCATTTCTGTTCTGTAAAAATGCA
GCTCAGATTCTTTGTTTGAAAAATTAGCGCTCTCGCGTTGCATTTTTGTTCTACAAAATGAAGCACAGAT
GCTTCGTT
Features (pLannotate 1.2.2; 21 found; start..end, strand, type, name):
     10..406     +  promoter       ADH1 promoter: S. cerevisiae ADH1; promoter for alcohol dehydrogenase 1
    434..874     +  CDS            GAL4 DNA binding domain: DNA binding domain of the GAL4 transcriptional activator; Saccharomyces cerevisiae GAL4 (truncated)
    884..1456    +  CDS            PYR1: PYR1_ARATH - Also known as ABIP6 From Arabidopsis thaliana (Mouse-ear cress).
   1475..1493    -  promoter       T7 promoter: promoter for bacteriophage T7 RNA polymerase
   1515..1702    +  terminator     ADH1 terminator: S. cerevisiae ADH1; transcription terminator for the S. cerevisiae alcohol dehydrogenase 1 (ADH1) gene
   1755..2429    -  CDS            TRP1: phosphoribosylanthranilate isomerase, required for tryptophan biosynthesis; S. cerevisiae TRP1; yeast auxotrophic marker
   2430..2531    -  promoter       TRP1 promoter: S. cerevisiae TRP1
   2569..2585    -  protein_bind   lac operator: The lac repressor binds to the lac operator to inhibit transcription in E. coli. This inhibition can be relieved by adding lactose or isopropyl-β-D-thiogalactopyranoside (IPTG). lac repressor encoded by lacI
   2593..2623    -  promoter       lac promoter: promoter for the E. coli lac operon
   2638..2659    -  protein_bind   CAP binding site: CAP binding activates transcription in the presence of cAMP. E. coli catabolite activator protein
   2672..2713    -  CDS            lacI (fragment): lac repressor; lacI; The lac repressor binds to the lac operator to inhibit transcription in E. coli. This inhibition can be relieved by adding lactose or isopropyl-β-D-thiogalactopyranoside (IPTG).
   2731..2835    -  promoter       AmpR promoter: bla
   2862..3290    +  rep_origin     f1 ori (sequence partly withheld): f1 bacteriophage origin of replication; arrow indicates direction of (+) strand synthesis
   3347..3400    -  CDS            lacI (fragment): lac repressor; lacI; The lac repressor binds to the lac operator to inhibit transcription in E. coli. This inhibition can be relieved by adding lactose or isopropyl-β-D-thiogalactopyranoside (IPTG).
   3583..4171    -  rep_origin     ori: high-copy-number ColE1/pMB1/pBR322/pUC origin of replication
   4343..4532    -  CDS            bla(M) (fragment): β-lactamase lacking the signal sequence; bla(M); allows cytosolic expression of β-lactamase
   4628..4730    +  promoter       cat promoter: promoter of the E. coli cat gene encoding chloramphenicol acetyltransferase
   4731..5390    +  CDS            CmR: chloramphenicol acetyltransferase; cat; confers resistance to chloramphenicol
   5698..5733    +  CDS            rop (fragment): Rop protein, which maintains plasmids at low copy number; rop
   5835..5884    +  misc_feature   bom (fragment): basis of mobility region from pBR322
   5885..7049    +  rep_origin     2μ ori: yeast 2μ plasmid origin of replication
