[The description below was written by a language model from this plasmid's Addgene catalogue record and pLannotate feature annotations shown in this document.]
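Description:
pBD-PYR1 is a yeast two-hybrid "bait" plasmid built on the pBD-GAL4-cam backbone, a yeast–E. coli shuttle vector of about 7 kb. In bacteria it replicates from a high-copy ColE1/pUC-type origin and is selected with chloramphenicol through a cat promoter–driven chloramphenicol acetyltransferase gene. Only a fragment of the β-lactamase coding sequence remains, so ampicillin is not the listed selection. In Saccharomyces cerevisiae it is maintained as a multicopy episome through the 2μ origin and selected by tryptophan prototrophy through the TRP1 marker and its native promoter. An f1 origin is also present, along with backbone remnants such as lac promoter/operator elements and short lacI, rop and bom fragments.

The expression cassette uses the yeast ADH1 promoter to drive the GAL4 DNA-binding domain, followed directly by the coding sequence of wild-type Arabidopsis thaliana PYR1 (PYRABACTIN RESISTANCE 1, also called RCAR11), and ends at the ADH1 terminator. A T7 promoter lies in reverse orientation between the insert and the terminator. The insert was introduced by restriction cloning, but the record does not state the sites used.

The resulting BD-PYR1 fusion tethers this PYR/PYL-family abscisic acid receptor to GAL4-responsive reporter genes. Reporter activation then reports interaction with a partner fused to an activation domain on a separate prey plasmid. The associated publication concerns abscisic acid inhibition of type 2C protein phosphatases through PYR/PYL proteins, which suggests use in assaying receptor–phosphatase interactions. The depositor notes that the plasmid is used with yeast strain Mav99 and also works well in Mav203.
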