Addgene plasmid #241278: pBD-PYR1
Purpose: Yeast two hybrid vector expressing BD-PYR1 (wild type)
Depositing lab: Sean Cutler. Depositing organization: University of California, Riverside. Publication: Abscisic acid inhibits type 2C protein phosphatases via the PYR/PYL family of START proteins. Park SY, Fung P, Nishimura N, Jensen DR, Fujii H, Zhao Y, Lumba S, Santiago J, Rodrigues A, Chow TF, Alfred SE, Bonetta D, Finkelstein R, Provart NJ, Desveaux D, Rodriguez PL, McCourt P, Zhu JK, Schroeder JI, Volkman BF, Cutler SR. Science. 2009 May 22;324(5930):1068-71. doi: 10.1126/science.1173041. Epub 2009 Apr 30. PubMed 19407142.
Backbone
  Vector backbone: pBD-GAL4-cam
  Vector type: Yeast Expression
Growth in bacteria
  Bacterial resistance: Chloramphenicol, 25 μg/mL
  Growth temperature: 37°C
  Growth strain: DH5alpha
  Copy number: High Copy
Gene/Insert
  Gene/Insert name: PYR1
  Species: A. thaliana (mustard weed)
  Mutation: NA
  Entrez Gene: PYR1 (a.k.a. AT4G17870, PYRABACTIN RESISTANCE 1, RCAR11, T6K21.50, T6K21_50, regulatory component of ABA receptor 11)
  Cloning method: Restriction Enzyme; 5′ cloning site Unknown (unknown if destroyed)
Terms and licenses: Academic/Nonprofit Terms; Industry Terms: Not Available to Industry
Depositor comments: Cutler lab uses this with yeast strain Mav99 but has tested it with Mav203 (commercially available) and it works well with that strain too. Please visit https://doi.org/10.1101/2025.05.15.654352 for bioRxiv preprint.
How to cite: pBD-PYR1 was a gift from Sean Cutler (Addgene plasmid # 241278 ; http://n2t.net/addgene:241278 ; RRID:Addgene_241278)
